Addgene plasmid #146401: pCIneo-lambdaN-HA-HsDCP2_G
Purpose: Mammalian Expression of HsDCP2
Depositing lab: Elisa Izaurralde. Depositing organization: Max Planck Institute for Developmental Biology. Publication: DCP1 forms asymmetric trimers to assemble into active mRNA decapping complexes in metazoa. Tritschler F, Braun JE, Motz C, Igreja C, Haas G, Truffault V, Izaurralde E, Weichenrieder O. Proc Natl Acad Sci U S A. 2009 Dec 22. 106(51):21591-6. 10.1073/pnas.0909871106 PubMed 19966221.
Backbone
  Vector backbone: pCI-neo
  Vector type: Mammalian Expression
Growth in bacteria
  Bacterial resistance: Ampicillin, 100 μg/mL
  Growth temperature: 37°C
  Growth strain: DH5alpha
  Copy number: High Copy
Gene/Insert
  Gene/Insert name: HsDCP2
  Species: H. sapiens (human)
  Entrez Gene: DCP2 (a.k.a. NUDT20)
  Cloning method: Unknown
Terms and licenses: Academic/Nonprofit Terms; Industry Terms: Not Available to Industry
Depositor comments: ORF extracted from NCBI: AY135173.1. Plasmids from this collection were made available to the research community and donated after the lab closed. Please note that the sequence provided by the depositing laboratory may be theoretical/predicted or based on Sanger sequencing results. There may be discrepancies between sequencing results obtained by Addgene and the depositor sequence. If an Addgene verified sequence is not available, please contact before placing your order to request that our lab fully sequence the plasmid.
How to cite: pCIneo-lambdaN-HA-HsDCP2_G was a gift from Elisa Izaurralde (Addgene plasmid # 146401 ; http://n2t.net/addgene:146401 ; RRID:Addgene_146401)
