[The description below was written by a language model from this plasmid's Addgene catalogue record and pLannotate feature annotations shown in this document.]
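Description:
pCIneo-lambdaN-HA-HsDCP2_G is a mammalian expression plasmid of about 6.8 kb, built on the pCI-neo backbone, that encodes the human mRNA decapping enzyme DCP2 (also known as NUDT20). It is propagated in E. coli as a high-copy plasmid through a ColE1/pUC-type origin and is selected with ampicillin via the β-lactamase gene. An f1 origin is also present and would allow single-stranded DNA production. For selection in mammalian cells, the backbone carries a neomycin phosphotransferase cassette driven by the SV40 enhancer/early promoter and terminated by a synthetic poly(A) signal. This cassette confers G418 resistance and permits stable line generation.

The expression unit consists of the CMV immediate early enhancer and promoter followed by a chimeric β-globin/immunoglobulin intron, which generally improves expression of the spliced transcript. A T7 promoter sits just upstream of the coding region and could be used for in vitro transcription. The open reading frame begins with a short fragment of the bacteriophage lambda N protein, continues through an HA epitope (annotated as a fragment of a 3xHA tag, consistent with a single copy), and ends with the DCP2 coding sequence. An SV40 polyadenylation signal lies downstream. The lambda N peptide binds boxB RNA hairpins, so fusions of this type are typically used in tethering assays, where the protein is recruited to a boxB-containing reporter mRNA to test its effect on transcript stability or translation. The HA tag allows detection and immunoprecipitation. The record states only mammalian expression of HsDCP2 as the purpose, in the context of work on decapping complex assembly. The meaning of the "_G" suffix is not explained, and the depositor sequence may be theoretical.
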