Features (pLannotate 1.2.2; 21 found; start..end, strand, type, name):
    140..517     +  enhancer       CMV enhancer: human cytomegalovirus immediate early enhancer
    518..729     +  promoter       CMV promoter: human cytomegalovirus (CMV) immediate early promoter
    890..1022    +  intron         chimeric intron: chimera between introns from human β-globin and immunoglobulin heavy chain genes
   1067..1085    +  promoter       T7 promoter: promoter for bacteriophage T7 RNA polymerase
   1104..1169    +  CDS            N (fragment): REGN_LAMBD - Experimental evidence at protein level: Swiss-Prot protein existence level 1. Plays a role as a transcriptional antitermination factor that allows the virus to initiate its lytic phase. Activates expression of the delayed viral early genes by modifying host RNA polymerase (RNAP) into a form that is resistant to termination signals. This antitermination function requires the host NusA protein which serves to stabilize the interaction between antitermination protein N and host RNA polymerase. From Escherichia phage lambda (Bacteriophage lambda).
   1194..1220    +  CDS            3xHA (fragment): three tandem HA epitope tags
   1233..2492    +  CDS            DCP2 (sequence partly withheld): DCP2_HUMAN - Also known as NUDT20. Experimental evidence at protein level: Swiss-Prot protein existence level 1. Decapping metalloenzyme that catalyzes the cleavage of the cap structure on mRNAs (PubMed:12417715, PubMed:12218187, PubMed:12923261, PubMed:21070968, PubMed:28002401). Removes the 7- methyl guanine cap structure from mRNA molecules, yielding a 5'- phosphorylated mRNA fragment and 7m-GDP (PubMed:12486012, PubMed:12923261, PubMed:21070968, PubMed:28002401). Necessary for the degradation of mRNAs, both in normal mRNA turnover and in nonsense- mediated mRNA decay (PubMed:14527413). Pla
   2507..2524    -  promoter       T3 promoter (fragment): promoter for bacteriophage T3 RNA polymerase
   2542..2663    -  polyA_signal   SV40 poly(A) signal: SV40 polyadenylation signal
   2686..2754    -  CDS            large T antigen (fragment): large T antigen from SV40 (simian virus 40)
   2778..2845    +  CDS            lacZα (fragment): LacZα fragment of β-galactosidase; lacZ fragment
   2849..3277    +  rep_origin     f1 ori (sequence partly withheld): f1 bacteriophage origin of replication; arrow indicates direction of (+) strand synthesis
   3305..3356    -  misc_feature   bom (fragment): basis of mobility region from pBR322
   3421..3778    +  promoter       SV40 promoter: SV40 enhancer and early promoter
   3829..4620    +  CDS            neo: KKA2_KLEPN - Also known as kan, nptII. Experimental evidence at protein level: Swiss-Prot protein existence level 1. Resistance to kanamycin, neomycin, paromomycin, ribostamycin, butirosin and gentamicin B. From Klebsiella pneumoniae.
   4687..4735    +  polyA_signal   poly(A) signal: synthetic polyadenylation signal
   4755..4809    -  misc_feature   bom (fragment): basis of mobility region from pBR322
   4911..4946    -  CDS            rop (fragment): Rop protein, which maintains plasmids at low copy number; rop
   5041..5145    +  promoter       AmpR promoter: bla
   5146..6006    +  CDS            AmpR: β-lactamase; bla; confers resistance to ampicillin, carbenicillin, and related antibiotics
   6177..6765    +  rep_origin     ori: high-copy-number ColE1/pMB1/pBR322/pUC origin of replication
>Addgene plasmid #146401 | pCIneo-lambdaN-HA-HsDCP2_G | depositor full sequence | sequence record 288846 | Full Sequence
TCAATATTGGCCATTAGCCATATTATTCATTGGTTATATAGCATAAATCAATATTGGCTATTGGCCATTG
CATACGTTGTATCTATATCATAATATGTACATTTATATTGGCTCATGTCCAATATGACCGCCATGTTGGC
ATTGATTATTGACTAGTTATTAATAGTAATCAATTACGGGGTCATTAGTTCATAGCCCATATATGGAGTT
CCGCGTTACATAACTTACGGTAAATGGCCCGCCTGGCTGACCGCCCAACGACCCCCGCCCATTGACGTCA
ATAATGACGTATGTTCCCATAGTAACGCCAATAGGGACTTTCCATTGACGTCAATGGGTGGAGTATTTAC
GGTAAACTGCCCACTTGGCAGTACATCAAGTGTATCATATGCCAAGTCCGCCCCCTATTGACGTCAATGA
CGGTAAATGGCCCGCCTGGCATTATGCCCAGTACATGACCTTACGGGACTTTCCTACTTGGCAGTACATC
TACGTATTAGTCATCGCTATTACCATGGTGATGCGGTTTTGGCAGTACACCAATGGGCGTGGATAGCGGT
TTGACTCACGGGGATTTCCAAGTCTCCACCCCATTGACGTCAATGGGAGTTTGTTTTGGCACCAAAATCA
ACGGGACTTTCCAAAATGTCGTAACAACTGCGATCGCCCGCCCCGTTGACGCAAATGGGCGGTAGGCGTG
TACGGTGGGAGGTCTATATAAGCAGAGCTCGTTTAGTGAACCGTCAGATCACTAGAAGCTTTATTGCGGT
AGTTTATCACAGTTAAATTGCTAACGCAGTCAGTGCTTCTGACACAACAGTCTCGAACTTAAGCTGCAGT
GACTCTCTTAAGGTAGCCTTGCAGAAGTTGGTCGTGAGGCACTGGGCAGGTAAGTATCAAGGTTACAAGA
CAGGTTTAAGGAGACCAATAGAAACTGGGCTTGTCGAGACAGAGAAGACTCTTGCGTTTCTGATAGGCAC
CTATTGGTCTTACTGACATCCACTTTGCCTTTCTCTCCACAGGTGTCCACTCCCAGTTCAATTACAGCTC
TTAAGGCTAGAGTACTTAATACGACTCACTATAGGCTAGCAATTGCGGCCACCATGGACGCACAAACACG
ACGACGTGAGCGTCGCGCTGAGAAACAAGCTCAATGGAAAGCTGCAAACGGTGGATCTCCTCCACATATG
GCTTACCCATACGATGTTCCAGATTACGCTCCTCCACTCGAGATGGAGACCAAACGGGTGGAGATTCCCG
GCAGCGTCCTGGACGATCTCTGCAGCCGATTTATTTTGCATATTCCCAGCGAGGAAAGAGACAATGCAAT
CCGAGTGTGTTTTCAGATTGAACTTGCCCATTGGTTTTACTTGGATTTCTACATGCAGAACACACCAGGA
TTACCTCAGTGTGGGATAAGAGACTTTGCTAAAGCTGTCTTCAGTCATTGTCCGTTTTTGCTGCCTCAAG
GTGAAGATGTGGAAAAAGTTTTGGATGAATGGAAGGAATATAAAATG
[447 nt withheld, positions 1518-1964]
GATTCCTCAGACAGTGACAATGGATTTTCCTCAACTGGTAGCACGCCGGCTAAACCCACTGTGGAAAAAT
TGAGTCGAACCAAATTCCGCCACAGTCAGCAGTTATTTCCTGACGGTTCTCCTGGTGACCAGTGGGTAAA
GCACAGGCAACCACTGCAGCAAAAGCCATATAATAATCATTCTGAAATGTCTGACCTTTTAAAAGGAAAG
AATCAAAGTATGAGGGGAAATGGCAGAAAACAGTATCAAGATTCACCTAATCAAAAGAAAAGAACAAATG
GGCTTCAGCCAGCAAAGCAGCAGAATTCTTTGATGAAGTGTGAAAAGAAACTTCATCCACGGAAACTTCA
GGATAATTTTGAAACAGATGCTGTATATGACTTGCCTAGCTCCAGTGAAGACCAGTTGCTAGAACATGCC
GAGGGACAGCCCGTGGCATGTAATGGACATTGCAAGTTCCCCTTTTCATCCAGAGCCTTTTTGAGTTTCA
AGTTTGACCATAATGCTATAATGAAAATCTTGGACCTTTGAGCGGCCGCTTCCCTTTAGTGAGGGTTAAT
GCTTCGAGCAGACATGATAAGATACATTGATGAGTTTGGACAAACCACAACTAGAATGCAGTGAAAAAAA
TGCTTTATTTGTGAAATTTGTGATGCTATTGCTTTATTTGTAACCATTATAAGCTGCAATAAACAAGTTA
ACAACAACAATTGCATTCATTTTATGTTTCAGGTTCAGGGGGAGATGTGGGAGGTTTTTTAAAGCAAGTA
AAACCTCTACAAATGTGGTAAAATCCGATAAGGATCGATCCGGGCTGGCGTAATAGCGAAGAGGCCCGCA
CCGATCGCCCTTCCCAACAGTTGCGCAGCCTGAATGGCGAATGG
[124 nt withheld, positions 2849-2972]
C
[91 nt withheld, positions 2974-3064]
A
[49 nt withheld, positions 3066-3114]
CCTTTGACGTTGGAGTCCACGTTCTTT
[37 nt withheld, positions 3142-3178]
ACCCTATCTCGGTCTATTCTTTTGATTTATAAGGGATTTTGCCGATTTCGGCCTATTGGTTAAAAAATGA
GCTGATTTAACAAAAATTTAACGCGAATTTTAACAAAATATTAACGCTTACAATTTCCTGATGCGGTATT
TTCTCCTTACGCATCTGTGCGGTATTTCACACCGCATACGCGGATCTGCGCAGCACCATGGCCTGAAATA
ACCTCTGAAAGAGGAACTTGGTTAGGTACCTTCTGAGGCGGAAAGAACCAGCTGTGGAATGTGTGTCAGT
TAGGGTGTGGAAAGTCCCCAGGCTCCCCAGCAGGCAGAAGTATGCAAAGCATGCATCTCAATTAGTCAGC
AACCAGGTGTGGAAAGTCCCCAGGCTCCCCAGCAGGCAGAAGTATGCAAAGCATGCATCTCAATTAGTCA
GCAACCATAGTCCCGCCCCTAACTCCGCCCATCCCGCCCCTAACTCCGCCCAGTTCCGCCCATTCTCCGC
CCCATGGCTGACTAATTTTTTTTATTTATGCAGAGGCCGAGGCCGCCTCGGCCTCTGAGCTATTCCAGAA
GTAGTGAGGAGGCTTTTTTGGAGGCCTAGGCTTTTGCAAAAAGCTTGATTCTTCTGACACAACAGTCTCG
AACTTAAGGCTAGAGCCACCATGATTGAACAAGATGGATTGCACGCAGGTTCTCCGGCCGCTTGGGTGGA
GAGGCTATTCGGCTATGACTGGGCACAACAGACAATCGGCTGCTCTGATGCCGCCGTGTTCCGGCTGTCA
GCGCAGGGGCGCCCGGTTCTTTTTGTCAAGACCGACCTGTCCGGTGCCCTGAATGAACTGCAGGACGAGG
CAGCGCGGCTATCGTGGCTGGCCACGACGGGCGTTCCTTGCGCAGCTGTGCTCGACGTTGTCACTGAAGC
GGGAAGGGACTGGCTGCTATTGGGCGAAGTGCCGGGGCAGGATCTCCTGTCATCTCACCTTGCTCCTGCC
GAGAAAGTATCCATCATGGCTGATGCAATGCGGCGGCTGCATACGCTTGATCCGGCTACCTGCCCATTCG
ACCACCAAGCGAAACATCGCATCGAGCGAGCACGTACTCGGATGGAAGCCGGTCTTGTCGATCAGGATGA
TCTGGACGAAGAGCATCAGGGGCTCGCGCCAGCCGAACTGTTCGCCAGGCTCAAGGCGCGCATGCCCGAC
GGCGAGGATCTCGTCGTGACCCATGGCGATGCCTGCTTGCCGAATATCATGGTGGAAAATGGCCGCTTTT
CTGGATTCATCGACTGTGGCCGGCTGGGTGTGGCGGACCGCTATCAGGACATAGCGTTGGCTACCCGTGA
TATTGCTGAAGAGCTTGGCGGCGAATGGGCTGACCGCTTCCTCGTGCTTTACGGTATCGCCGCTCCCGAT
TCGCAGCGCATCGCCTTCTATCGCCTTCTTGACGAGTTCTTCTGAGCGGGACTCTGGGGTTCGAAATGAC
CGACCAAGCGACGCCCAACCTGCCATCACGATGGCCGCAATAAAATATCTTTATTTTCATTACATCTGTG
TGTTGGTTTTTTGTGTGAATCGATAGCGATAAGGATCCGCGTATGGTGCACTCTCAGTACAATCTGCTCT
GATGCCGCATAGTTAAGCCAGCCCCGACACCCGCCAACACCCGCTGACGCGCCCTGACGGGCTTGTCTGC
TCCCGGCATCCGCTTACAGACAAGCTGTGACCGTCTCCGGGAGCTGCATGTGTCAGAGGTTTTCACCGTC
ATCACCGAAACGCGCGAGACGAAAGGGCCTCGTGATACGCCTATTTTTATAGGTTAATGTCATGATAATA
ATGGTTTCTTAGACGTCAGGTGGCACTTTTCGGGGAAATGTGCGCGGAACCCCTATTTGTTTATTTTTCT
AAATACATTCAAATATGTATCCGCTCATGAGACAATAACCCTGATAAATGCTTCAATAATATTGAAAAAG
GAAGAGTATGAGTATTCAACATTTCCGTGTCGCCCTTATTCCCTTTTTTGCGGCATTTTGCCTTCCTGTT
TTTGCTCACCCAGAAACGCTGGTGAAAGTAAAAGATGCTGAAGATCAGTTGGGTGCACGAGTGGGTTACA
TCGAACTGGATCTCAACAGCGGTAAGATCCTTGAGAGTTTTCGCCCCGAAGAACGTTTTCCAATGATGAG
CACTTTTAAAGTTCTGCTATGTGGCGCGGTATTATCCCGTATTGACGCCGGGCAAGAGCAACTCGGTCGC
CGCATACACTATTCTCAGAATGACTTGGTTGAGTACTCACCAGTCACAGAAAAGCATCTTACGGATGGCA
TGACAGTAAGAGAATTATGCAGTGCTGCCATAACCATGAGTGATAACACTGCGGCCAACTTACTTCTGAC
AACGATCGGAGGACCGAAGGAGCTAACCGCTTTTTTGCACAACATGGGGGATCATGTAACTCGCCTTGAT
CGTTGGGAACCGGAGCTGAATGAAGCCATACCAAACGACGAGCGTGACACCACGATGCCTGTAGCAATGG
CAACAACGTTGCGCAAACTATTAACTGGCGAACTACTTACTCTAGCTTCCCGGCAACAATTAATAGACTG
GATGGAGGCGGATAAAGTTGCAGGACCACTTCTGCGCTCGGCCCTTCCGGCTGGCTGGTTTATTGCTGAT
AAATCTGGAGCCGGTGAGCGTGGGTCTCGCGGTATCATTGCAGCACTGGGGCCAGATGGTAAGCCCTCCC
GTATCGTAGTTATCTACACGACGGGGAGTCAGGCAACTATGGATGAACGAAATAGACAGATCGCTGAGAT
AGGTGCCTCACTGATTAAGCATTGGTAACTGTCAGACCAAGTTTACTCATATATACTTTAGATTGATTTA
AAACTTCATTTTTAATTTAAAAGGATCTAGGTGAAGATCCTTTTTGATAATCTCATGACCAAAATCCCTT
AACGTGAGTTTTCGTTCCACTGAGCGTCAGACCCCGTAGAAAAGATCAAAGGATCTTCTTGAGATCCTTT
TTTTCTGCGCGTAATCTGCTGCTTGCAAACAAAAAAACCACCGCTACCAGCGGTGGTTTGTTTGCCGGAT
CAAGAGCTACCAACTCTTTTTCCGAAGGTAACTGGCTTCAGCAGAGCGCAGATACCAAATACTGTTCTTC
TAGTGTAGCCGTAGTTAGGCCACCACTTCAAGAACTCTGTAGCACCGCCTACATACCTCGCTCTGCTAAT
CCTGTTACCAGTGGCTGCTGCCAGTGGCGATAAGTCGTGTCTTACCGGGTTGGACTCAAGACGATAGTTA
CCGGATAAGGCGCAGCGGTCGGGCTGAACGGGGGGTTCGTGCACACAGCCCAGCTTGGAGCGAACGACCT
ACACCGAACTGAGATACCTACAGCGTGAGCTATGAGAAAGCGCCACGCTTCCCGAAGGGAGAAAGGCGGA
CAGGTATCCGGTAAGCGGCAGGGTCGGAACAGGAGAGCGCACGAGGGAGCTTCCAGGGGGAAACGCCTGG
TATCTTTATAGTCCTGTCGGGTTTCGCCACCTCTGACTTGAGCGTCGATTTTTGTGATGCTCGTCAGGGG
GGCGGAGCCTATGGAAAAACGCCAGCAACGCGGCCTTTTTACGGTTCCTGGCCTTTTGCTGGCCTTTTGC
TCACATGGCTCGACAGATCT
